Addgene plasmid #192828: pLentiCRISPRv2-sgAAVS1-HepmTurquoise2
Purpose: Expresses sgRNA targeting AAVS1 (non-targeting control sgRNA for mouse) and mTurquoise2 from hepatocyte-specific promoter
Depositing lab: Kristin Knouse. Depositing organization: Whitehead Institute for Biomedical Research. Publication: Genome-scale CRISPR screening in a single mouse liver. Keys HR, Knouse KA. Cell Genom. 2022 Dec 14;2(12):100217. doi: 10.1016/j.xgen.2022.100217. Epub 2022 Nov 15. PubMed 36643909.
Backbone
  Vector backbone: pLentiCRISPRv2-Stuffer-HepmTurquoise2
  Backbone manufacturer: Knouse Lab
  Vector type: Mammalian Expression, Lentiviral, CRISPR
Growth in bacteria
  Bacterial resistance: Ampicillin, 100 μg/mL
  Growth temperature: 30°C
  Growth strain: NEB Stable
  Copy number: High Copy
Gene/Insert
  Gene/Insert name: mTurquoise2
  gRNA/shRNA sequence: gGGGCCACTAGGGACAGGAT
  Species: M. musculus (mouse)
  Promoter: U6 for sgRNA and hepatocyte-specific promoter (HS-CRM8-TTRmin module from Chuah et al. Molecular Therapy 2014) for mTurquoise2
  Cloning method: Restriction Enzyme; 5′ cloning site Unknown (unknown if destroyed)
Terms and licenses: Academic/Nonprofit Terms; Industry Terms: Not Available to Industry
How to cite: pLentiCRISPRv2-sgAAVS1-HepmTurquoise2 was a gift from Kristin Knouse (Addgene plasmid # 192828 ; http://n2t.net/addgene:192828 ; RRID:Addgene_192828)
