[The description below was written by a language model from this plasmid's Addgene catalogue record and pLannotate feature annotations shown in this document.]
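Description:
pLentiCRISPRv2-sgAAVS1-HepmTurquoise2 is a third-generation-style, self-inactivating HIV-1 lentiviral transfer plasmid of about 9 kb, derived from the pLentiCRISPRv2-Stuffer-HepmTurquoise2 backbone. It is maintained in E. coli through a high-copy ColE1/pUC-type origin with ampicillin selection (AmpR). An f1 origin is also present. The viral genome is transcribed from a CMV enhancer/promoter fused to a truncated 5' LTR. It carries the Ψ packaging signal with a gag fragment, the RRE for Rev-dependent nuclear export, the cPPT/CTS, a WPRE to enhance transcript expression, and a ΔU3 3' LTR followed by a bGH polyadenylation signal. Outside the LTRs, an SV40/EM7-driven BleoR cassette with an SV40 poly(A) signal sits in the plasmid backbone and would not be packaged into virus.

The payload has two expression units. A human U6 Pol III promoter drives an sgRNA built on the S. pyogenes Cas9 scaffold and directed at the human AAVS1 locus, which serves as a non-targeting control in mouse cells. Downstream, mTurquoise2, a monomeric cyan fluorescent protein, is expressed from a hepatocyte-specific promoter described in the record as the HS-CRM8-TTRmin module. This promoter is not annotated in the feature table but presumably lies in the unannotated interval between the sgRNA scaffold and the mTurquoise2 coding sequence. No Cas9 coding sequence is annotated despite the lentiCRISPRv2 name, so Cas9 would apparently have to be supplied separately. The associated work concerns genome-scale CRISPR screening in mouse liver, where this construct fits as a control guide vector that fluorescently marks transduced hepatocytes.
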