Features (pLannotate 1.2.2; 30 found; start..end, strand, type, name):
    141..193     -  misc_feature   bom (fragment): basis of mobility region from pBR322
    348..727     +  enhancer       CMV enhancer: human cytomegalovirus immediate early enhancer
    728..927     +  promoter       CMV promoter: human cytomegalovirus (CMV) immediate early promoter
    945..1125    +  LTR            5' LTR (truncated): truncated 5' long terminal repeat (LTR) from HIV-1
   1172..1297    +  misc_feature   HIV-1 Ψ: packaging signal of human immunodeficiency virus type 1
   1281..1644    +  CDS            HIV-1 gag (fragment): gag protein from human immunodeficiency virus 1; gag
   1790..2023    +  misc_feature   RRE: The Rev response element (RRE) of HIV-1 allows for Rev-dependent mRNA export from the nucleus to the cytoplasm.
   2400..2500    +  CDS            Rev (fragment): human immunodeficiency virus 1 (HIV-1) Rev protein; rev; enhances nuclear export of unspliced and incompletely spliced viral mRNAs
   2550..2667    +  misc_feature   cPPT/CTS: central polypurine tract and central termination sequence of HIV-1
   2718..2958    +  promoter       U6 promoter: RNA polymerase III promoter for human U6 snRNA
   3005..3072    +  misc_RNA       tracrRNA (fragment): trans-activating CRISPR RNA for the Streptococcus pyogenes CRISPR/Cas9 system
   3432..4151    +  CDS            mTurquoise2: enhanced monomeric variant of CFP (Goedhart et al., 2012) mammalian codon-optimized
   4170..4758    +  misc_feature   WPRE: woodchuck hepatitis virus posttranscriptional regulatory element
   4809..4828    +  misc_feature   cPPT/CTS (fragment): central polypurine tract and central termination sequence of HIV-1
   4830..5063    +  LTR            3' LTR (ΔU3): self-inactivating 3' long terminal repeat (LTR) from HIV-1
   5095..5319    +  polyA_signal   bGH poly(A) signal: bovine growth hormone polyadenylation signal
   5323..5344    +  promoter       SV40 promoter (fragment): SV40 enhancer and early promoter
   5365..5793    +  rep_origin     f1 ori (sequence partly withheld): f1 bacteriophage origin of replication; arrow indicates direction of (+) strand synthesis
   5807..6136    +  promoter       SV40 promoter: SV40 enhancer and early promoter
   6184..6231    +  promoter       EM7 promoter: synthetic bacterial promoter&nbsp
   6250..6624    +  CDS            BleoR: antibiotic-binding protein; Sh ble from Streptoalloteichus hindustanus; confers resistance to bleomycin, phleomycin, and Zeocin™
   6634..6759    +  CDS            ble (fragment): BLE_KLEPN - Experimental evidence at protein level: Swiss-Prot protein existence level 1. Binding protein with a strong affinity to the bleomycin family of antibiotics. Binds to CL990; an antimitotic-antibiotic compound. From Klebsiella pneumoniae.
   6754..6875    +  polyA_signal   SV40 poly(A) signal: SV40 polyadenylation signal
   6948..6964    -  protein_bind   lac operator: The lac repressor binds to the lac operator to inhibit transcription in E. coli. This inhibition can be relieved by adding lactose or isopropyl-β-D-thiogalactopyranoside (IPTG). lac repressor encoded by lacI
   6972..7002    -  promoter       lac promoter: promoter for the E. coli lac operon
   7017..7038    -  protein_bind   CAP binding site: CAP binding activates transcription in the presence of cAMP. E. coli catabolite activator protein
   7051..7143    -  CDS            lacI (fragment): lac repressor; lacI; The lac repressor binds to the lac operator to inhibit transcription in E. coli. This inhibition can be relieved by adding lactose or isopropyl-β-D-thiogalactopyranoside (IPTG).
   7326..7914    -  rep_origin     ori: high-copy-number ColE1/pMB1/pBR322/pUC origin of replication
   8085..8945    -  CDS            AmpR: β-lactamase; bla; confers resistance to ampicillin, carbenicillin, and related antibiotics
   8946..82      -  promoter       AmpR promoter (across the origin): bla
>Addgene plasmid #192828 | pLentiCRISPRv2-sgAAVS1-HepmTurquoise2 | addgene full sequence | sequence record 378004 | Addgene NGS Result
GAAGCATTTATCAGGGTTATTGTCTCATGAGCGGATACATATTTGAATGTATTTAGAAAAATAAACAAAT
AGGGGTTCCGCGCACATTTCCCCGAAAAGTGCCACCTGACGTCGACGGATCGGGAGATCTCCCGATCCCC
TATGGTGCACTCTCAGTACAATCTGCTCTGATGCCGCATAGTTAAGCCAGTATCTGCTCCCTGCTTGTGT
GTTGGAGGTCGCTGAGTAGTGCGCGAGCAAAATTTAAGCTACAACAAGGCAAGGCTTGACCGACAATTGC
ATGAAGAATCTGCTTAGGGTTAGGCGTTTTGCGCTGCTTCGCGATGTACGGGCCAGATATACGCGTTGAC
ATTGATTATTGACTAGTTATTAATAGTAATCAATTACGGGGTCATTAGTTCATAGCCCATATATGGAGTT
CCGCGTTACATAACTTACGGTAAATGGCCCGCCTGGCTGACCGCCCAACGACCCCCGCCCATTGACGTCA
ATAATGACGTATGTTCCCATAGTAACGCCAATAGGGACTTTCCATTGACGTCAATGGGTGGAGTATTTAC
GGTAAACTGCCCACTTGGCAGTACATCAAGTGTATCATATGCCAAGTACGCCCCCTATTGACGTCAATGA
CGGTAAATGGCCCGCCTGGCATTATGCCCAGTACATGACCTTATGGGACTTTCCTACTTGGCAGTACATC
TACGTATTAGTCATCGCTATTACCATGGTGATGCGGTTTTGGCAGTACATCAATGGGCGTGGATAGCGGT
TTGACTCACGGGGATTTCCAAGTCTCCACCCCATTGACGTCAATGGGAGTTTGTTTTGGCACCAAAATCA
ACGGGACTTTCCAAAATGTCGTAACAACTCCGCCCCATTGACGCAAATGGGCGGTAGGCGTGTACGGTGG
GAGGTCTATATAAGCAGCGCGTTTTGCCTGTACTGGGTCTCTCTGGTTAGACCAGATCTGAGCCTGGGAG
CTCTCTGGCTAACTAGGGAACCCACTGCTTAAGCCTCAATAAAGCTTGCCTTGAGTGCTTCAAGTAGTGT
GTGCCCGTCTGTTGTGTGACTCTGGTAACTAGAGATCCCTCAGACCCTTTTAGTCAGTGTGGAAAATCTC
TAGCAGTGGCGCCCGAACAGGGACTTGAAAGCGAAAGGGAAACCAGAGGAGCTCTCTCGACGCAGGACTC
GGCTTGCTGAAGCGCGCACGGCAAGAGGCGAGGGGCGGCGACTGGTGAGTACGCCAAAAATTTTGACTAG
CGGAGGCTAGAAGGAGAGAGATGGGTGCGAGAGCGTCAGTATTAAGCGGGGGAGAATTAGATCGCGATGG
GAAAAAATTCGGTTAAGGCCAGGGGGAAAGAAAAAATATAAATTAAAACATATAGTATGGGCAAGCAGGG
AGCTAGAACGATTCGCAGTTAATCCTGGCCTGTTAGAAACATCAGAAGGCTGTAGACAAATACTGGGACA
GCTACAACCATCCCTTCAGACAGGATCAGAAGAACTTAGATCATTATATAATACAGTAGCAACCCTCTAT
TGTGTGCATCAAAGGATAGAGATAAAAGACACCAAGGAAGCTTTAGACAAGATAGAGGAAGAGCAAAACA
AAAGTAAGACCACCGCACAGCAAGCGGCCGCTGATCTTCAGACCTGGAGGAGGAGATATGAGGGACAATT
GGAGAAGTGAATTATATAAATATAAAGTAGTAAAAATTGAACCATTAGGAGTAGCACCCACCAAGGCAAA
GAGAAGAGTGGTGCAGAGAGAAAAAAGAGCAGTGGGAATAGGAGCTTTGTTCCTTGGGTTCTTGGGAGCA
GCAGGAAGCACTATGGGCGCAGCGTCAATGACGCTGACGGTACAGGCCAGACAATTATTGTCTGGTATAG
TGCAGCAGCAGAACAATTTGCTGAGGGCTATTGAGGCGCAACAGCATCTGTTGCAACTCACAGTCTGGGG
CATCAAGCAGCTCCAGGCAAGAATCCTGGCTGTGGAAAGATACCTAAAGGATCAACAGCTCCTGGGGATT
TGGGGTTGCTCTGGAAAACTCATTTGCACCACTGCTGTGCCTTGGAATGCTAGTTGGAGTAATAAATCTC
TGGAACAGATTTGGAATCACACGACCTGGATGGAGTGGGACAGAGAAATTAACAATTACACAAGCTTAAT
ACACTCCTTAATTGAAGAATCGCAAAACCAGCAAGAAAAGAATGAACAAGAATTATTGGAATTAGATAAA
TGGGCAAGTTTGTGGAATTGGTTTAACATAACAAATTGGCTGTGGTATATAAAATTATTCATAATGATAG
TAGGAGGCTTGGTAGGTTTAAGAATAGTTTTTGCTGTACTTTCTATAGTGAATAGAGTTAGGCAGGGATA
TTCACCATTATCGTTTCAGACCCACCTCCCAACCCCGAGGGGACCCGACAGGCCCGAAGGAATAGAAGAA
GAAGGTGGAGAGAGAGACAGAGACAGATCCATTCGATTAGTGAACGGATCGGCACTGCGTGCGCCAATTC
TGCAGACAAATGGCAGTATTCATCCACAATTTTAAAAGAAAAGGGGGGATTGGGGGGTACAGTGCAGGGG
AAAGAATAGTAGACATAATAGCAACAGACATACAAACTAAAGAATTACAAAAACAAATTACAAAAATTCA
AAATTTTCGGGTTTATTACAGGGACAGCAGAGATCCAGTTTGGTTAATTAAGGTACCGAGGGCCTATTTC
CCATGATTCCTTCATATTTGCATATACGATACAAGGCTGTTAGAGAGATAATTAGAATTAATTTGACTGT
AAACACAAAGATATTAGTACAAAATACGTGACGTAGAAAGTAATAATTTCTTGGGTAGTTTGCAGTTTTA
AAATTATGTTTTAAAATGGACTATCATATGCTTACCGTAACTTGAAAGTATTTCGATTTCTTGGCTTTAT
ATATCTTGTGGAAAGGACGAAACACCGGGGCCACTAGGGACAGGATGTTTAAGAGCTATGCTGGAAACAG
CATAGCAAGTTTAAATAAGGCTAGTCCGTTATCAACTTGAAAAAGTGGCACCGAGTCGGTGCTTTTTTGA
ATTCGCTAGCACCGGCGCGCCGGGGGAGGCTGCTGGTGAATATTAACCAAGGTCACCCCAGTTATCGGAG
GAGCAAACAGGGGCTAAGTCCACACGCGTGGTACCGTCTGTCTGCACATTTCGTAGAGCGAGTGTTCCGA
TACTCTAATCTCCCTAGGCAAGGTTCATATTTGTGTAGGTTACTTATTCTCCTTTTGTTGACTAAGTCAA
TAATCAGAATCAGCAGGTTTGGAGTCAGCTTGGCAGGGATCAGCAGCCTGGGTTGGAAGGAGGGGGTATA
AAAGCCCCTTCACCAGGAGAAGCCGTCACACAGATCCACAAGCTCCTGACCGGTTCTAGAGCGCTGCCAC
CATGGTGAGCAAGGGCGAGGAGCTGTTCACCGGGGTGGTGCCCATCCTGGTCGAGCTGGACGGCGACGTA
AACGGCCACAAGTTCAGCGTGTCCGGCGAGGGCGAGGGCGATGCCACCTACGGCAAGCTGACCCTGAAGT
TCATCTGCACCACCGGCAAGCTGCCCGTGCCCTGGCCCACCCTCGTGACCACCCTGTCCTGGGGCGTGCA
GTGCTTCGCCCGCTACCCCGACCACATGAAGCAGCACGACTTCTTCAAGTCCGCCATGCCCGAAGGCTAC
GTCCAGGAGCGCACCATCTTCTTCAAGGACGACGGCAACTACAAGACCCGCGCCGAGGTGAAGTTCGAGG
GCGACACCCTGGTGAACCGCATCGAGCTGAAGGGCATCGACTTCAAGGAGGACGGCAACATCCTGGGGCA
CAAGCTGGAGTACAACTACTTTAGCGACAACGTCTATATCACCGCCGACAAGCAGAAGAACGGCATCAAG
GCCAACTTCAAGATCCGCCACAACATCGAGGACGGCGGCGTGCAGCTCGCCGACCACTACCAGCAGAACA
CCCCCATCGGCGACGGCCCCGTGCTGCTGCCCGACAACCACTACCTGAGCACCCAGTCCAAGCTGAGCAA
AGACCCCAACGAGAAGCGCGATCACATGGTCCTGCTGGAGTTCGTGACCGCCGCCGGGATCACTCTCGGC
ATGGACGAGCTGTACAAGTAATGAACGCGTTAAGTCGACAATCAACCTCTGGATTACAAAATTTGTGAAA
GATTGACTGGTATTCTTAACTATGTTGCTCCTTTTACGCTATGTGGATACGCTGCTTTAATGCCTTTGTA
TCATGCTATTGCTTCCCGTATGGCTTTCATTTTCTCCTCCTTGTATAAATCCTGGTTGCTGTCTCTTTAT
GAGGAGTTGTGGCCCGTTGTCAGGCAACGTGGCGTGGTGTGCACTGTGTTTGCTGACGCAACCCCCACTG
GTTGGGGCATTGCCACCACCTGTCAGCTCCTTTCCGGGACTTTCGCTTTCCCCCTCCCTATTGCCACGGC
GGAACTCATCGCCGCCTGCCTTGCCCGCTGCTGGACAGGGGCTCGGCTGTTGGGCACTGACAATTCCGTG
GTGTTGTCGGGGAAATCATCGTCCTTTCCTTGGCTGCTCGCCTGTGTTGCCACCTGGATTCTGCGCGGGA
CGTCCTTCTGCTACGTCCCTTCGGCCCTCAATCCAGCGGACCTTCCTTCCCGCGGCCTGCTGCCGGCTCT
GCGGCCTCTTCCGCGTCTTCGCCTTCGCCCTCAGACGAGTCGGATCTCCCTTTGGGCCGCCTCCCCGCGT
CGACTTTAAGACCAATGACTTACAAGGCAGCTGTAGATCTTAGCCACTTTTTAAAAGAAAAGGGGGGACT
GGAAGGGCTAATTCACTCCCAACGAAGACAAGATCTGCTTTTTGCTTGTACTGGGTCTCTCTGGTTAGAC
CAGATCTGAGCCTGGGAGCTCTCTGGCTAACTAGGGAACCCACTGCTTAAGCCTCAATAAAGCTTGCCTT
GAGTGCTTCAAGTAGTGTGTGCCCGTCTGTTGTGTGACTCTGGTAACTAGAGATCCCTCAGACCCTTTTA
GTCAGTGTGGAAAATCTCTAGCAGGGCCCGTTTAAACCCGCTGATCAGCCTCGACTGTGCCTTCTAGTTG
CCAGCCATCTGTTGTTTGCCCCTCCCCCGTGCCTTCCTTGACCCTGGAAGGTGCCACTCCCACTGTCCTT
TCCTAATAAAATGAGGAAATTGCATCGCATTGTCTGAGTAGGTGTCATTCTATTCTGGGGGGTGGGGTGG
GGCAGGACAGCAAGGGGGAGGATTGGGAAGACAATAGCAGGCATGCTGGGGATGCGGTGGGCTCTATGGC
TTCTGAGGCGGAAAGAACCAGCTGGGGCTCTAGGGGGTATCCCC
[124 nt withheld, positions 5365-5488]
C
[91 nt withheld, positions 5490-5580]
A
[49 nt withheld, positions 5582-5630]
CCTTTGACGTTGGAGTCCACGTTCTTT
[37 nt withheld, positions 5658-5694]
ACCCTATCTCGGTCTATTCTTTTGATTTATAAGGGATTTTGCCGATTTCGGCCTATTGGTTAAAAAATGA
GCTGATTTAACAAAAATTTAACGCGAATTAATTCTGTGGAATGTGTGTCAGTTAGGGTGTGGAAAGTCCC
CAGGCTCCCCAGCAGGCAGAAGTATGCAAAGCATGCATCTCAATTAGTCAGCAACCAGGTGTGGAAAGTC
CCCAGGCTCCCCAGCAGGCAGAAGTATGCAAAGCATGCATCTCAATTAGTCAGCAACCATAGTCCCGCCC
CTAACTCCGCCCATCCCGCCCCTAACTCCGCCCAGTTCCGCCCATTCTCCGCCCCATGGCTGACTAATTT
TTTTTATTTATGCAGAGGCCGAGGCCGCCTCTGCCTCTGAGCTATTCCAGAAGTAGTGAGGAGGCTTTTT
TGGAGGCCTAGGCTTTTGCAAAAAGCTCCCGGGAGCTTGTATATCCATTTTCGGATCTGATCAGCACGTG
TTGACAATTAATCATCGGCATAGTATATCGGCATAGTATAATACGACAAGGTGAGGAACTAAACCATGGC
CAAGTTGACCAGTGCCGTTCCGGTGCTCACCGCGCGCGACGTCGCCGGAGCGGTCGAGTTCTGGACCGAC
CGGCTCGGGTTCTCCCGGGACTTCGTGGAGGACGACTTCGCCGGTGTGGTCCGGGACGACGTGACCCTGT
TCATCAGCGCGGTCCAGGACCAGGTGGTGCCGGACAACACCCTGGCCTGGGTGTGGGTGCGCGGCCTGGA
CGAGCTGTACGCCGAGTGGTCGGAGGTCGTGTCCACGAACTTCCGGGACGCCTCCGGGCCGGCCATGACC
GAGATCGGCGAGCAGCCGTGGGGGCGGGAGTTCGCCCTGCGCGACCCGGCCGGCAACTGCGTGCACTTCG
TGGCCGAGGAGCAGGACTGACACGTGCTACGAGATTTCGATTCCACCGCCGCCTTCTATGAAAGGTTGGG
CTTCGGAATCGTTTTCCGGGACGCCGGCTGGATGATCCTCCAGCGCGGGGATCTCATGCTGGAGTTCTTC
GCCCACCCCAACTTGTTTATTGCAGCTTATAATGGTTACAAATAAAGCAATAGCATCACAAATTTCACAA
ATAAAGCATTTTTTTCACTGCATTCTAGTTGTGGTTTGTCCAAACTCATCAATGTATCTTATCATGTCTG
TATACCGTCGACCTCTAGCTAGAGCTTGGCGTAATCATGGTCATAGCTGTTTCCTGTGTGAAATTGTTAT
CCGCTCACAATTCCACACAACATACGAGCCGGAAGCATAAAGTGTAAAGCCTGGGGTGCCTAATGAGTGA
GCTAACTCACATTAATTGCGTTGCGCTCACTGCCCGCTTTCCAGTCGGGAAACCTGTCGTGCCAGCTGCA
TTAATGAATCGGCCAACGCGCGGGGAGAGGCGGTTTGCGTATTGGGCGCTCTTCCGCTTCCTCGCTCACT
GACTCGCTGCGCTCGGTCGTTCGGCTGCGGCGAGCGGTATCAGCTCACTCAAAGGCGGTAATACGGTTAT
CCACAGAATCAGGGGATAACGCAGGAAAGAACATGTGAGCAAAAGGCCAGCAAAAGGCCAGGAACCGTAA
AAAGGCCGCGTTGCTGGCGTTTTTCCATAGGCTCCGCCCCCCTGACGAGCATCACAAAAATCGACGCTCA
AGTCAGAGGTGGCGAAACCCGACAGGACTATAAAGATACCAGGCGTTTCCCCCTGGAAGCTCCCTCGTGC
GCTCTCCTGTTCCGACCCTGCCGCTTACCGGATACCTGTCCGCCTTTCTCCCTTCGGGAAGCGTGGCGCT
TTCTCATAGCTCACGCTGTAGGTATCTCAGTTCGGTGTAGGTCGTTCGCTCCAAGCTGGGCTGTGTGCAC
GAACCCCCCGTTCAGCCCGACCGCTGCGCCTTATCCGGTAACTATCGTCTTGAGTCCAACCCGGTAAGAC
ACGACTTATCGCCACTGGCAGCAGCCACTGGTAACAGGATTAGCAGAGCGAGGTATGTAGGCGGTGCTAC
AGAGTTCTTGAAGTGGTGGCCTAACTACGGCTACACTAGAAGAACAGTATTTGGTATCTGCGCTCTGCTG
AAGCCAGTTACCTTCGGAAAAAGAGTTGGTAGCTCTTGATCCGGCAAACAAACCACCGCTGGTAGCGGTG
GTTTTTTTGTTTGCAAGCAGCAGATTACGCGCAGAAAAAAAGGATCTCAAGAAGATCCTTTGATCTTTTC
TACGGGGTCTGACGCTCAGTGGAACGAAAACTCACGTTAAGGGATTTTGGTCATGAGATTATCAAAAAGG
ATCTTCACCTAGATCCTTTTAAATTAAAAATGAAGTTTTAAATCAATCTAAAGTATATATGAGTAAACTT
GGTCTGACAGTTACCAATGCTTAATCAGTGAGGCACCTATCTCAGCGATCTGTCTATTTCGTTCATCCAT
AGTTGCCTGACTCCCCGTCGTGTAGATAACTACGATACGGGAGGGCTTACCATCTGGCCCCAGTGCTGCA
ATGATACCGCGAGACCCACGCTCACCGGCTCCAGATTTATCAGCAATAAACCAGCCAGCCGGAAGGGCCG
AGCGCAGAAGTGGTCCTGCAACTTTATCCGCCTCCATCCAGTCTATTAATTGTTGCCGGGAAGCTAGAGT
AAGTAGTTCGCCAGTTAATAGTTTGCGCAACGTTGTTGCCATTGCTACAGGCATCGTGGTGTCACGCTCG
TCGTTTGGTATGGCTTCATTCAGCTCCGGTTCCCAACGATCAAGGCGAGTTACATGATCCCCCATGTTGT
GCAAAAAAGCGGTTAGCTCCTTCGGTCCTCCGATCGTTGTCAGAAGTAAGTTGGCCGCAGTGTTATCACT
CATGGTTATGGCAGCACTGCATAATTCTCTTACTGTCATGCCATCCGTAAGATGCTTTTCTGTGACTGGT
GAGTACTCAACCAAGTCATTCTGAGAATAGTGTATGCGGCGACCGAGTTGCTCTTGCCCGGCGTCAATAC
GGGATAATACCGCGCCACATAGCAGAACTTTAAAAGTGCTCATCATTGGAAAACGTTCTTCGGGGCGAAA
ACTCTCAAGGATCTTACCGCTGTTGAGATCCAGTTCGATGTAACCCACTCGTGCACCCAACTGATCTTCA
GCATCTTTTACTTTCACCAGCGTTTCTGGGTGAGCAAAAACAGGAAGGCAAAATGCCGCAAAAAAGGGAA
TAAGGGCGACACGGAAATGTTGAATACTCATACTCTTCCTTTTTCAATATTATT
